>Addgene plasmid #115619 | eGFP-pk-S65A | addgene full sequence | sequence record 222145 | Addgene NGS Result
ATTAGTTATTAATAGTAATCAATTACGGGGTCATTAGTTCATAGCCCATATATGGAGTTCCGCGTTACAT
AACTTACGGTAAATGGCCCGCCTGGCTGACCGCCCAACGACCCCCGCCCATTGACGTCAATAATGACGTA
TGTTCCCATAGTAACGCCAATAGGGACTTTCCATTGACGTCAATGGGTGGAGTATTTACGGTAAACTGCC
CACTTGGCAGTACATCAAGTGTATCATATGCCAAGTACGCCCCCTATTGACGTCAATGACGGTAAATGGC
CCGCCTGGCATTATGCCCAGTACATGACCTTATGGGACTTTCCTACTTGGCAGTACATCTACGTATTAGT
CATCGCTATTACCATGGTGATGCGGTTTTGGCAGTACATCAATGGGCGTGGATAGCGGTTTGACTCACGG
GGATTTCCAAGTCTCCACCCCATTGACGTCAATGGGAGTTTGTTTTGGCACCAAAATCAACGGGACTTTC
CAAAATGTCGTAACAACTCCGCCCCATTGACGCAAATGGGCGGTAGGCGTGTACGGTGGGAGGTCTATAT
AAGCAGAGCTGGTTTAGTGAACCGTCAGATCCGCTAGCGCTACCGGTCGCCACCATGGTGAGCAAGGGCG
AGGAGCTGTTCACCGGGGTGGTGCCCATCCTGGTCGAGCTGGACGGCGACGTAAACGGCCACAAGTTCAG
CGTGTCCGGCGAGGGCGAGGGCGATGCCACCTACGGCAAGCTGACCCTGAAGTTCATCTGCACCACCGGC
AAGCTGCCCGTGCCCTGGCCCACCCTCGTGACCACCCTGACCTACGGCGTGCAGTGCTTCAGCCGCTACC
CCGACCACATGAAGCAGCACGACTTCTTCAAGTCCGCCATGCCCGAAGGCTACGTCCAGGAGCGCACCAT
CTTCTTCAAGGACGACGGCAACTACAAGACCCGCGCCGAGGTGAAGTTCGAGGGCGACACCCTGGTGAAC
CGCATCGAGCTGAAGGGCATCGACTTCAAGGAGGACGGCAACATCCTGGGGCACAAGCTGGAGTACAACT
ACAACAGCCACAACGTCTATATCATGGCCGACAAGCAGAAGAACGGCATCAAGGTGAACTTCAAGATCCG
CCACAACATCGAGGACGGCAGCGTGCAGCTCGCCGACCACTACCAGCAGAACACCCCCATCGGCGACGGC
CCCGTGCTGCTGCCCGACAACCACTACCTGAGCACCCAGTCCGCCCTGAGCAAAGACCCCAACGAGAAGC
GCGATCACATGGTCCTGCTGGAGTTCGTGACCGCCGCCGGGATCACTCTCGGCATGGACGAGCTGTACAA
GTCCGGCCGGACTCAGATCTCGAGCTCAAGCTTCGAATTCATGATAGTGTTTGTCAGGTTCAACTCCAGC
CATGGTTTCCCAGTGGAGGTCGATTCTGACACCAGCATCTTCCAGCTCAAGGAGGTGGTTGCTAAGCGAC
AGGGGGTTCCGGCTGACCAGTTGCGTGTGATTTTCGCAGGGAAGGAGCTGAGGAATGACTGGACTGTGCA
GAATTGTGACCTGGATCAGCAGGCCATTGTTCACATTGTGCAGAGACCGTGGAGAAAAGGTCAAGAAATG
AATGCAACTGGAGGCGACGACCCCAGAAACGCGGCGGGAGGCTGTGAGCGGGAGCCCCAGAGCTTGACTC
GGGTGGACCTCAGCAGCTCAGTCCTCCCAGGAGACTCTGTGGGGCTGGCTGTCATTCTGCACACTGACAG
CAGGAAGGACTCACCACCAGCTGGAAGTCCAGCAGGTAGATCAATCTACAACAGCTTTTATGTGTATTGC
AAAGGCCCCTGTCAAAGAGTGCAGCCGGGAAAACTCAGGGTACAGTGCAGCACCTGCAGGCAGGCAACGC
TCACCTTGACCCAGGGTCCATCTTGCTGGGATGATGTTTTAATTCCAAACCGGATGAGTGGTGAATGCCA
ATCCCCACACTGCCCTGGGACTAGTGCAGAATTTTTCTTTAAATGTGGAGCACACCCCACCTCTGACAAG
GAAACATCAGTAGCTTTGCACCTGATCGCAACAAATAGTCGGAACATCACTTGCATTACGTGCACAGACG
TCAGGAGCCCCGTCCTGGTTTTCCAGTGCAACTCCCGCCACGTGATTTGCTTAGACTGTTTCCACTTATA
CTGTGTGACAAGACTCAATGATCGGCAGTTTGTTCACGACCCTCAACTTGGCTACTCCCTGCCTTGTGTG
GCTGGCTGTCCCAACTCCTTGATTAAAGAGCTCCATCACTTCAGGATTCTGGGAGAAGAGCAGTACAACC
GGTACCAGCAGTATGGTGCAGAGGAGTGTGTCCTGCAGATGGGGGGCGTGTTATGCCCCCGCCCTGGCTG
TGGAGCGGGGCTGCTGCCGGAGCCTGACCAGAGGAAAGTCACCTGCGAAGGGGGCAATGGCCTGGGCTGT
GGGTTTGCCTTCTGCCGGGAATGTAAAGAAGCGTACCATGAAGGGGAGTGCAGTGCCGTATTTGAAGCCT
CAGGAACAACTACTCAGGCCTACAGAGTCGATGAAAGAGCCGCCGAGCAGGCTCGTTGGGAAGCAGCCTC
CAAAGAAACCATCAAGAAAACCACCAAGCCCTGTCCCCGCTGCCATGTACCAGTGGAAAAAAATGGAGGC
TGCATGCACATGAAGTGTCCGCAGCCCCAGTGCAGGCTCGAGTGGTGCTGGAACTGTGGCTGCGAGTGGA
ACCGCGTCTGCATGGGGGACCACTGGTTCGACGTGTAGGTCGACGGTACCGCGGGCCCGGGATCCACCGG
ATCTAGATAACTGATCATAATCAGCCATACCACATTTGTAGAGGTTTTACTTGCTTTAAAAAACCTCCCA
CACCTCCCCCTGAACCTGAAACATAAAATGAATGCAATTGTTGTTGTTAACTTGTTTATTGCAGCTTATA
ATGGTTACAAATAAAGCAATAGCATCACAAATTTCACAAATAAAGCATTTTTTTCACTGCATTCTAGTTG
TGGTTTGTCCAAACTCATCAATGTATCTTAACGCGTAAATTGTAAGCGTTAATATTTTGTTAAAATTCGC
GTTAAATTTTTGTTAAATCAGCTCATTTTTTAACCAATAGGCCGAAATCGGCAAAATCCCTTATAAATCA
AAAGAATAGACCGAGATAGGGT
[37 nt withheld, positions 3173-3209]
AAAGAACGTGGACTCCAACGTCAAAGG
[49 nt withheld, positions 3237-3285]
T
[91 nt withheld, positions 3287-3377]
G
[124 nt withheld, positions 3379-3502]
CAGGTGGCACTTTTCGGGGAAATGTGCGCGGAACCCCTATTTGTTTATTTTTCTAAATACATTCAAATAT
GTATCCGCTCATGAGACAATAACCCTGATAAATGCTTCAATAATATTGAAAAAGGAAGAGTCCTGAGGCG
GAAAGAACCAGCTGTGGAATGTGTGTCAGTTAGGGTGTGGAAAGTCCCCAGGCTCCCCAGCAGGCAGAAG
TATGCAAAGCATGCATCTCAATTAGTCAGCAACCAGGTGTGGAAAGTCCCCAGGCTCCCCAGCAGGCAGA
AGTATGCAAAGCATGCATCTCAATTAGTCAGCAACCATAGTCCCGCCCCTAACTCCGCCCATCCCGCCCC
TAACTCCGCCCAGTTCCGCCCATTCTCCGCCCCATGGCTGACTAATTTTTTTTATTTATGCAGAGGCCGA
GGCCGCCTCGGCCTCTGAGCTATTCCAGAAGTAGTGAGGAGGCTTTTTTGGAGGCCTAGGCTTTTGCAAA
GATCGATCAAGAGACAGGATGAGGATCGTTTCGCATGATTGAACAAGATGGATTGCACGCAGGTTCTCCG
GCCGCTTGGGTGGAGAGGCTATTCGGCTATGACTGGGCACAACAGACAATCGGCTGCTCTGATGCCGCCG
TGTTCCGGCTGTCAGCGCAGGGGCGCCCGGTTCTTTTTGTCAAGACCGACCTGTCCGGTGCCCTGAATGA
ACTGCAAGACGAGGCAGCGCGGCTATCGTGGCTGGCCACGACGGGCGTTCCTTGCGCAGCTGTGCTCGAC
GTTGTCACTGAAGCGGGAAGGGACTGGCTGCTATTGGGCGAAGTGCCGGGGCAGGATCTCCTGTCATCTC
ACCTTGCTCCTGCCGAGAAAGTATCCATCATGGCTGATGCAATGCGGCGGCTGCATACGCTTGATCCGGC
TACCTGCCCATTCGACCACCAAGCGAAACATCGCATCGAGCGAGCACGTACTCGGATGGAAGCCGGTCTT
GTCGATCAGGATGATCTGGACGAAGAGCATCAGGGGCTCGCGCCAGCCGAACTGTTCGCCAGGCTCAAGG
CGAGCATGCCCGACGGCGAGGATCTCGTCGTGACCCATGGCGATGCCTGCTTGCCGAATATCATGGTGGA
AAATGGCCGCTTTTCTGGATTCATCGACTGTGGCCGGCTGGGTGTGGCGGACCGCTATCAGGACATAGCG
TTGGCTACCCGTGATATTGCTGAAGAGCTTGGCGGCGAATGGGCTGACCGCTTCCTCGTGCTTTACGGTA
TCGCCGCTCCCGATTCGCAGCGCATCGCCTTCTATCGCCTTCTTGACGAGTTCTTCTGAGCGGGACTCTG
GGGTTCGAAATGACCGACCAAGCGACGCCCAACCTGCCATCACGAGATTTCGATTCCACCGCCGCCTTCT
ATGAAAGGTTGGGCTTCGGAATCGTTTTCCGGGACGCCGGCTGGATGATCCTCCAGCGCGGGGATCTCAT
GCTGGAGTTCTTCGCCCACCCTAGGGGGAGGCTAACTGAAACACGGAAGGAGACAATACCGGAAGGAACC
CGCGCTATGACGGCAATAAAAAGACAGAATAAAACGCACGGTGTTGGGTCGTTTGTTCATAAACGCGGGG
TTCGGTCCCAGGGCTGGCACTCTGTCGATACCCCACCGAGACCCCATTGGGGCCAATACGCCCGCGTTTC
TTCCTTTTCCCCACCCCACCCCCCAAGTTCGGGTGAAGGCCCAGGGCTCGCAGCCAACGTCGGGGCGGCA
GGCCCTGCCATAGCCTCAGGTTACTCATATATACTTTAGATTGATTTAAAACTTCATTTTTAATTTAAAA
GGATCTAGGTGAAGATCCTTTTTGATAATCTCATGACCAAAATCCCTTAACGTGAGTTTTCGTTCCACTG
AGCGTCAGACCCCGTAGAAAAGATCAAAGGATCTTCTTGAGATCCTTTTTTTCTGCGCGTAATCTGCTGC
TTGCAAACAAAAAAACCACCGCTACCAGCGGTGGTTTGTTTGCCGGATCAAGAGCTACCAACTCTTTTTC
CGAAGGTAACTGGCTTCAGCAGAGCGCAGATACCAAATACTGTTCTTCTAGTGTAGCCGTAGTTAGGCCA
CCACTTCAAGAACTCTGTAGCACCGCCTACATACCTCGCTCTGCTAATCCTGTTACCAGTGGCTGCTGCC
AGTGGCGATAAGTCGTGTCTTACCGGGTTGGACTCAAGACGATAGTTACCGGATAAGGCGCAGCGGTCGG
GCTGAACGGGGGGTTCGTGCACACAGCCCAGCTTGGAGCGAACGACCTACACCGAACTGAGATACCTACA
GCGTGAGCTATGAGAAAGCGCCACGCTTCCCGAAGGGAGAAAGGCGGACAGGTATCCGGTAAGCGGCAGG
GTCGGAACAGGAGAGCGCACGAGGGAGCTTCCAGGGGGAAACGCCTGGTATCTTTATAGTCCTGTCGGGT
TTCGCCACCTCTGACTTGAGCGTCGATTTTTGTGATGCTCGTCAGGGGGGCGGAGCCTATGGAAAAACGC
CAGCAACGCGGCCTTTTTACGGTTCCTGGCCTTTTGCTGGCCTTTTGCTCACATGTTCTTTCCTGCGTTA
TCCCCTGATTCTGTGGATAACCGTATTACCGCCATGC
Features (pLannotate 1.2.2; 16 found; start..end, strand, type, name):
     63..366     +  enhancer       CMV enhancer: human cytomegalovirus immediate early enhancer
    367..570     +  promoter       CMV promoter: human cytomegalovirus (CMV) immediate early promoter
    615..1331    +  CDS            EGFP: EGFP is a basic (constitutively fluorescent) green fluorescent protein published in 1996, derived from Aequorea victoria. It is reported to be a rapidly-maturing weak dimer with moderate acid sensitivity.
   1337..1370    +  misc_feature   MCS (fragment): multiple cloning site
   1371..2765    +  CDS            PRKN: PRKN_HUMAN - Also known as PARK2. Experimental evidence at protein level: Swiss-Prot protein existence level 1. Functions within a multiprotein E3 ubiquitin ligase complex, catalyzing the covalent attachment of ubiquitin moieties onto substrate proteins (PubMed:10888878, PubMed:10973942, PubMed:11431533, PubMed:12150907, PubMed:12628165, PubMed:15105460, PubMed:16135753, PubMed:21376232, PubMed:21532592, PubMed:23754282, PubMed:23620051, PubMed:24660806, PubMed:24751536, PubMed:32047033, PubMed:29311685, PubMed:22396657). Substrates include SYT11 and VDAC1 (PubMed:32047033, PubMed:29311685). O
   2769..2795    +  misc_feature   MCS (fragment): multiple cloning site
   2812..2896    +  CDS            large T antigen (fragment): large T antigen from SV40 (simian virus 40)
   2919..3040    +  polyA_signal   SV40 poly(A) signal: SV40 polyadenylation signal
   3074..3502    -  rep_origin     f1 ori (sequence partly withheld): f1 bacteriophage origin of replication; arrow indicates direction of (+) strand synthesis
   3529..3633    +  promoter       AmpR promoter: bla
   3635..3992    +  promoter       SV40 promoter: SV40 enhancer and early promoter
   4027..4821    +  CDS            NeoR/KanR: aminoglycoside phosphotransferase from Tn5; aph(3')-II (or nptII); confers resistance to neomycin, kanamycin, and G418 (Geneticin®)
   4842..4994    +  CDS            ble (fragment): BLE_KLEPN - Experimental evidence at protein level: Swiss-Prot protein existence level 1. Binding protein with a strong affinity to the bleomycin family of antibiotics. Binds to CL990; an antimitotic-antibiotic compound. From Klebsiella pneumoniae.
   5053..5100    +  polyA_signal   HSV TK poly(A) signal: herpes simplex virus thymidine kinase polyadenylation signal (Cole and Stacy, 1985)
   5191..5207    -  polyA_signal   bGH poly(A) signal (fragment): bovine growth hormone polyadenylation signal
   5429..6017    +  rep_origin     ori: high-copy-number ColE1/pMB1/pBR322/pUC origin of replication
