[The description below was written by a language model from this plasmid's Addgene catalogue record and pLannotate feature annotations shown in this document.]
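Description:
eGFP-pk-S65A is a 6,129 bp mammalian expression plasmid built on the pEGFP-C2 backbone that produces human Parkin (PRKN, also called PARK2) carrying an S65A substitution, fused at its N terminus to EGFP. Transcription is driven by the human cytomegalovirus immediate early enhancer and promoter. The EGFP coding sequence comes first, followed by a short remnant of the multiple cloning site that serves as a linker, and then the roughly 1.4 kb Parkin open reading frame, which was inserted between EcoRI and SalI sites. An SV40 polyadenylation signal terminates the transcript. The result is a constitutively expressed green fluorescent Parkin fusion whose localisation can be followed in live or fixed cells.

The plasmid is propagated in E. coli through a high-copy ColE1/pUC-type origin, and it also carries an f1 phage origin. A single Tn5 aminoglycoside phosphotransferase gene (NeoR/KanR) provides selection in both hosts. A bacterial bla-type promoter gives kanamycin resistance in bacteria, while the adjacent SV40 enhancer/early promoter and the HSV TK polyadenylation signal give G418 resistance in mammalian cells, permitting stable line selection. The short large T antigen, ble and bGH poly(A) fragments in the annotation appear to be backbone remnants rather than functional elements.

Parkin is an E3 ubiquitin ligase, and serine 65 lies in its ubiquitin-like domain, where it is known as a PINK1 phosphorylation site. Replacing it with alanine prevents phosphorylation at that position. The record states the purpose only as expression of Parkin S65A in mammalian cells, and the associated study concerns structure-guided mutagenesis of Parkin activation. This suggests the construct serves as a phosphorylation-deficient comparator to wild-type and other mutant GFP-Parkin constructs.
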