Addgene plasmid #115619: eGFP-pk-S65A
Purpose: Expresses human Parkin S65A in mammalian cells
Depositing lab: Edward Fon. Depositing organization: McGill University. Publication: Structure-guided mutagenesis reveals a hierarchical mechanism of Parkin activation. Tang MY, Vranas M, Krahn AI, Pundlik S, Trempe JF, Fon EA. Nat Commun. 2017 Mar 9;8:14697. doi: 10.1038/ncomms14697. PubMed 28276439.
Backbone
  Vector backbone: pEGFP-C2
  Backbone size w/o insert (bp): 4731
  Total vector size (bp): 6129
  Vector type: Mammalian Expression
  Selectable markers: Neomycin (select with G418)
Growth in bacteria
  Bacterial resistance: Kanamycin, 50 μg/mL
  Growth temperature: 37°C
  Growth strain: DH5alpha
  Copy number: High Copy
Gene/Insert
  Gene/Insert name: Parkin (alt name: PARK2)
  Species: H. sapiens (human)
  Insert size (bp): 1398
  Mutation: S65A
  GenBank ID: NM_004562.2
  Entrez Gene: PRKN (a.k.a. AR-JP, LPRS2, PARK2, PDJ)
  Promoter: CMV
  Tag / fusion protein: EGFP (N terminal on insert)
  Cloning method: Restriction Enzyme; 5′ cloning site EcoRI (unknown if destroyed); 3′ cloning site SalI (unknown if destroyed)
  Sequencing primers: 5′ EGFP-C
Terms and licenses: Academic/Nonprofit Terms; Industry Terms: Not Available to Industry
How to cite: eGFP-pk-S65A was a gift from Edward Fon (Addgene plasmid # 115619 ; http://n2t.net/addgene:115619 ; RRID:Addgene_115619)
